Addgene plasmid #66282: FFA3-Tango
Purpose: Expression of G protein-coupled receptors for PRESTO-Tango: parallel receptorome expression and screening via transcriptional output, with transcriptional activation following arrestin translocation
Depositing lab: Bryan Roth. Publication: PRESTO-Tango as an open-source resource for interrogation of the druggable human GPCRome. Kroeze WK, Sassano MF, Huang XP, Lansu K, McCorvy JD, Giguere PM, Sciaky N, Roth BL. Nat Struct Mol Biol. 2015 May;22(5):362-9. doi: 10.1038/nsmb.3014. Epub 2015 Apr 20. PubMed 25895059.
Backbone
  Vector backbone: empty Tango
  Backbone size w/o insert (bp): 6632
  Vector type: Mammalian Expression
  Selectable markers: Neomycin (select with G418)
Growth in bacteria
  Bacterial resistance: Ampicillin, 100 μg/mL
  Growth temperature: 37°C
  Growth strain: DH5alpha
  Copy number: High Copy
Gene/Insert
  Gene/Insert name: FFA3 (alt name: GPR41)
  Species: H. sapiens (human)
  Insert size (bp): 1038
  Entrez Gene: FFAR3 (a.k.a. FFA3R, GPR41, GPR42)
  Promoter: CMV
  Tag / fusion protein: FLAG (N terminal on backbone)
  Cloning method: Restriction Enzyme; 5′ cloning site NotI (not destroyed); 3′ cloning site XhoI (unknown if destroyed)
  Sequencing primers: 5′ CMV-F; 3′ Tet-R
Terms and licenses: Academic/Nonprofit Terms; Industry Terms: Not Available to Industry
Depositor comments: Please note: Most of the PRESTO-Tango vectors do not contain the XhoI cut site downstream of the tTA sequence and instead carry an XbaI site. If you need to perform an XhoI digest we recommend sequencing with a forward primer at the C-terminus of tTA to determine which of the two sites is present. Suggested primer: 5-gagctccacttagacggcgagg-3. Original backbone was pcDNA3.1(+). These plasmids were generated as part of the Illuminating the Druggable Genome (IDG) program sponsored by the NIH Common Fund. The goal of this program is to identify, gather, and distribute information and resources for proteins that currently are not well-studied yet belong to commonly drug-targeted protein families: protein kinases, non-olfactory G-protein coupled receptors (GPCRs), and ion channels. The IDG program is designed to develop fundamental research tools for understudied proteins, elucidate their function, and disseminate the IDG-related resources and data to the greater scientific community.
How to cite: FFA3-Tango was a gift from Bryan Roth (Addgene plasmid # 66282 ; http://n2t.net/addgene:66282 ; RRID:Addgene_66282)
