[The description below was written by a language model from this plasmid's Addgene catalogue record.]
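Description:
FFA3-Tango is a mammalian expression plasmid from the PRESTO-Tango collection, built in an "empty Tango" backbone of about 6.6 kb that was itself derived from pcDNA3.1(+). It is maintained in E. coli as a high-copy plasmid under ampicillin selection, and it carries a neomycin resistance marker so that transfected mammalian cells can be selected with G418. The record provides no feature table, so the replication origins and polyadenylation signals are not listed individually.

The payload is the roughly 1 kb coding sequence of human FFAR3 (free fatty acid receptor 3, also known as GPR41), a G protein-coupled receptor. It is expressed from the CMV promoter with an N-terminal FLAG tag supplied by the backbone, which allows detection of the receptor. The insert was placed using NotI at the 5′ end and nominally XhoI at the 3′ end. The depositor notes that most vectors in this series actually carry an XbaI site rather than XhoI downstream of the tTA sequence, so the identity of the 3′ site should be verified. That comment also indicates that the receptor sits upstream of a tTA transcriptional activator in the Tango backbone.

In the Tango design, agonist-driven arrestin translocation to the receptor is converted into transcriptional activation, giving a readout of receptor activation that does not depend on which G protein the receptor couples to. The record does not spell out the intervening linker or cleavage elements. The plasmid is intended for parallel screening of ligands across the druggable human GPCRome and was produced as part of a programme generating research tools for understudied GPCRs, kinases and ion channels.
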