>Addgene plasmid #66282 | FFA3-Tango | depositor partial sequence | sequence record 113177 | empty Tango
GACGGATCGGGAGATCTCCCGATCCCCTATGGTGCACTCTCAGTACAATCTGCTCTGATGCCGCATAGTT
AAGCCAGTATCTGCTCCCTGCTTGTGTGTTGGAGGTCGCTGAGTAGTGCGCGAGCAAAATTTAAGCTACA
ACAAGGCAAGGCTTGACCGACAATTGCATGAAGAATCTGCTTAGGGTTAGGCGTTTTGCGCTGCTTCGCG
ATGTACGGGCCAGATATACGCGTTGACATTGATTATTGACTAGTTATTAATAGTAATCAATTACGGGGTC
ATTAGTTCATAGCCCATATATGGAGTTCCGCGTTACATAACTTACGGTAAATGGCCCGCCTGGCTGACCG
CCCAACGACCCCCGCCCATTGACGTCAATAATGACGTATGTTCCCATAGTAACGCCAATAGGGACTTTCC
ATTGACGTCAATGGGTGGAGTATTTACGGTAAACTGCCCACTTGGCAGTACATCAAGTGTATCATATGCC
AAGTACGCCCCCTATTGACGTCAATGACGGTAAATGGCCCGCCTGGCATTATGCCCAGTACATGACCTTA
TGGGACTTTCCTACTTGGCAGTACATCTACGTATTAGTCATCGCTATTACCATGGTGATGCGGTTTTGGC
AGTACATCAATGGGCGTGGATAGCGGTTTGACTCACGGGGATTTCCAAGTCTCCACCCCATTGACGTCAA
TGGGAGTTTGTTTTGGCACCAAAATCAACGGGACTTTCCAAAATGTCGTAACAACTCCGCCCCATTGACG
CAAATGGGCGGTAGGCGTGTACGGTGGGAGGTCTATATAAGCAGAGCTCTCTGGCTAACTAGAGAACCCA
CTGCTTACTGGCTTATCGAAATTAATACGACTCACTATAGGGAGACCCAAGCTGGCTAGCGTTTAAACTT
AAGCTTGGTACCGAGCTCGGATCCACTAGTCCAGTGTGGTGGAATTCTGCAGATATCCAGCACAGTGGCG
GCCGCGCCACCATGAAGACGATCATCGCCCTGAGCTACATCTTCTGCCTGGTATTCGCCGACTACAAGGA
CGATGATGACGCCAGCATCGATACCGGTGGACGCACCCCACCCAGCCTGGGTCCCCAAGATGAGTCCTGC
ACCACCGCCAGCTCCTCCCTGGCCAAGGACACTTCATCGACCGGTGAGAACCTGTACTTCCAGCTAAGAT
TAGATAAAAGTAAAGTGATTAACAGCGCATTAGAGCTGCTTAATGAGGTCGGAATCGAAGGTTTAACAAC
CCGTAAACTCGCCCAGAAGCTAGGTGTAGAGCAGCCTACATTGTATTGGCATGTAAAAAATAAGCGGGCT
TTGCTCGACGCCTTAGCCATTGAGATGTTAGATAGGCACCATACTCACTTTTGCCCTTTAGAAGGGGAAA
GCTGGCAAGATTTTTTACGTAATAACGCTAAAAGTTTTAGATGTGCTTTACTAAGTCATCGCGATGGAGC
AAAAGTACATTTAGGTACACGGCCTACAGAAAAACAGTATGAAACTCTCGAAAATCAATTAGCCTTTTTA
TGCCAACAAGGTTTTTCACTAGAGAATGCATTATATGCACTCAGCGCTGTGGGGCATTTTACTTTAGGTT
GCGTATTGGAAGATCAAGAGCATCAAGTCGCTAAAGAAGAAAGGGAAACACCTACTACTGATAGTATGCC
GCCATTATTACGACAAGCTATCGAATTATTTGATCACCAAGGTGCAGAGCCAGCCTTCTTATTCGGCCTT
GAATTGATCATATGCGGATTAGAAAAACAACTTAAATGTGAAAGTGGGTCCGCGTACAGCCGCGCGCGTA
CGAAAAACAATTACGGGTCTACCATCGAGGGCCTGCTCGATCTCCCGGACGACGACGCCCCCGAAGAGGC
GGGGCTGGCGGCTCCGCGCCTGTCCTTTCTCCCCGCGGGACACACGCGCAGACTGTCGACGGCCCCCCCG
ACCGATGTCAGCCTGGGGGACGAGCTCCACTTAGACGGCGAGGACGTGGCGATGGCGCATGCCGACGCGC
TAGACGATTTCGATCTGGACATGTTGGGGGACGGGGATTCCCCGGGTCCGGGATTTACCCCCCACGACTC
CGCCCCCTACGGCGCTCTGGATATGGCCGACTTCGAGTTTGAGCAGATGTTTACCGATGCCCTTGGAATT
GACGAGTACGGTGGGTAGCTCGAGTCTAGAGGGCCCGTTTAAACCCGCTGATCAGCCTCGACTGTGCCTT
CTAGTTGCCAGCCATCTGTTGTTTGCCCCTCCCCCGTGCCTTCCTTGACCCTGGAAGGTGCCACTCCCAC
TGTCCTTTCCTAATAAAATGAGGAAATTGCATCGCATTGTCTGAGTAGGTGTCATTCTATTCTGGGGGGT
GGGGTGGGGCAGGACAGCAAGGGGGAGGATTGGGAAGACAATAGCAGGCATGCTGGGGATGCGGTGGGCT
CTATGGCTTCTGAGGCGGAAAGAACCAGCTGGGGCTCTAGGGGGTATCCCC
[124 nt withheld, positions 2502-2625]
C
[91 nt withheld, positions 2627-2717]
A
[49 nt withheld, positions 2719-2767]
CCTTTGACGTTGGAGTCCACGTTCTTT
[37 nt withheld, positions 2795-2831]
ACCCTATCTCGGTCTATTCTTTTGATTTATAAGGGATTTTGCCGATTTCGGCCTATTGGTTAAAAAATGA
GCTGATTTAACAAAAATTTAACGCGAATTAATTCTGTGGAATGTGTGTCAGTTAGGGTGTGGAAAGTCCC
CAGGCTCCCCAGCAGGCAGAAGTATGCAAAGCATGCATCTCAATTAGTCAGCAACCAGGTGTGGAAAGTC
CCCAGGCTCCCCAGCAGGCAGAAGTATGCAAAGCATGCATCTCAATTAGTCAGCAACCATAGTCCCGCCC
CTAACTCCGCCCATCCCGCCCCTAACTCCGCCCAGTTCCGCCCATTCTCCGCCCCATGGCTGACTAATTT
TTTTTATTTATGCAGAGGCCGAGGCCGCCTCTGCCTCTGAGCTATTCCAGAAGTAGTGAGGAGGCTTTTT
TGGAGGCCTAGGCTTTTGCAAAAAGCTCCCGGGAGCTTGTATATCCATTTTCGGATCTGATCAAGAGACA
GGATGAGGATCGTTTCGCATGATTGAACAAGATGGATTGCACGCAGGTTCTCCGGCCGCTTGGGTGGAGA
GGCTATTCGGCTATGACTGGGCACAACAGACAATCGGCTGCTCTGATGCCGCCGTGTTCCGGCTGTCAGC
GCAGGGGCGCCCGGTTCTTTTTGTCAAGACCGACCTGTCCGGTGCCCTGAATGAACTGCAGGACGAGGCA
GCGCGGCTATCGTGGCTGGCCACGACGGGCGTTCCTTGCGCAGCTGTGCTCGACGTTGTCACTGAAGCGG
GAAGGGACTGGCTGCTATTGGGCGAAGTGCCGGGGCAGGATCTCCTGTCATCTCACCTTGCTCCTGCCGA
GAAAGTATCCATCATGGCTGATGCAATGCGGCGGCTGCATACGCTTGATCCGGCTACCTGCCCATTCGAC
CACCAAGCGAAACATCGCATCGAGCGAGCACGTACTCGGATGGAAGCCGGTCTTGTCGATCAGGATGATC
TGGACGAAGAGCATCAGGGGCTCGCGCCAGCCGAACTGTTCGCCAGGCTCAAGGCGCGCATGCCCGACGG
CGAGGATCTCGTCGTGACCCATGGCGATGCCTGCTTGCCGAATATCATGGTGGAAAATGGCCGCTTTTCT
GGATTCATCGACTGTGGCCGGCTGGGTGTGGCGGACCGCTATCAGGACATAGCGTTGGCTACCCGTGATA
TTGCTGAAGAGCTTGGCGGCGAATGGGCTGACCGCTTCCTCGTGCTTTACGGTATCGCCGCTCCCGATTC
GCAGCGCATCGCCTTCTATCGCCTTCTTGACGAGTTCTTCTGAGCGGGACTCTGGGGTTCGAAATGACCG
ACCAAGCGACGCCCAACCTGCCATCACGAGATTTCGATTCCACCGCCGCCTTCTATGAAAGGTTGGGCTT
CGGAATCGTTTTCCGGGACGCCGGCTGGATGATCCTCCAGCGCGGGGATCTCATGCTGGAGTTCTTCGCC
CACCCCAACTTGTTTATTGCAGCTTATAATGGTTACAAATAAAGCAATAGCATCACAAATTTCACAAATA
AAGCATTTTTTTCACTGCATTCTAGTTGTGGTTTGTCCAAACTCATCAATGTATCTTATCATGTCTGTAT
ACCGTCGACCTCTAGCTAGAGCTTGGCGTAATCATGGTCATAGCTGTTTCCTGTGTGAAATTGTTATCCG
CTCACAATTCCACACAACATACGAGCCGGAAGCATAAAGTGTAAAGCCTGGGGTGCCTAATGAGTGAGCT
AACTCACATTAATTGCGTTGCGCTCACTGCCCGCTTTCCAGTCGGGAAACCTGTCGTGCCAGCTGCATTA
ATGAATCGGCCAACGCGCGGGGAGAGGCGGTTTGCGTATTGGGCGCTCTTCCGCTTCCTCGCTCACTGAC
TCGCTGCGCTCGGTCGTTCGGCTGCGGCGAGCGGTATCAGCTCACTCAAAGGCGGTAATACGGTTATCCA
CAGAATCAGGGGATAACGCAGGAAAGAACATGTGAGCAAAAGGCCAGCAAAAGGCCAGGAACCGTAAAAA
GGCCGCGTTGCTGGCGTTTTTCCATAGGCTCCGCCCCCCTGACGAGCATCACAAAAATCGACGCTCAAGT
CAGAGGTGGCGAAACCCGACAGGACTATAAAGATACCAGGCGTTTCCCCCTGGAAGCTCCCTCGTGCGCT
CTCCTGTTCCGACCCTGCCGCTTACCGGATACCTGTCCGCCTTTCTCCCTTCGGGAAGCGTGGCGCTTTC
TCATAGCTCACGCTGTAGGTATCTCAGTTCGGTGTAGGTCGTTCGCTCCAAGCTGGGCTGTGTGCACGAA
CCCCCCGTTCAGCCCGACCGCTGCGCCTTATCCGGTAACTATCGTCTTGAGTCCAACCCGGTAAGACACG
ACTTATCGCCACTGGCAGCAGCCACTGGTAACAGGATTAGCAGAGCGAGGTATGTAGGCGGTGCTACAGA
GTTCTTGAAGTGGTGGCCTAACTACGGCTACACTAGAAGAACAGTATTTGGTATCTGCGCTCTGCTGAAG
CCAGTTACCTTCGGAAAAAGAGTTGGTAGCTCTTGATCCGGCAAACAAACCACCGCTGGTAGCGGTTTTT
TTGTTTGCAAGCAGCAGATTACGCGCAGAAAAAAAGGATCTCAAGAAGATCCTTTGATCTTTTCTACGGG
GTCTGACGCTCAGTGGAACGAAAACTCACGTTAAGGGATTTTGGTCATGAGATTATCAAAAAGGATCTTC
ACCTAGATCCTTTTAAATTAAAAATGAAGTTTTAAATCAATCTAAAGTATATATGAGTAAACTTGGTCTG
ACAGTTACCAATGCTTAATCAGTGAGGCACCTATCTCAGCGATCTGTCTATTTCGTTCATCCATAGTTGC
CTGACTCCCCGTCGTGTAGATAACTACGATACGGGAGGGCTTACCATCTGGCCCCAGTGCTGCAATGATA
CCGCGAGACCCACGCTCACCGGCTCCAGATTTATCAGCAATAAACCAGCCAGCCGGAAGGGCCGAGCGCA
GAAGTGGTCCTGCAACTTTATCCGCCTCCATCCAGTCTATTAATTGTTGCCGGGAAGCTAGAGTAAGTAG
TTCGCCAGTTAATAGTTTGCGCAACGTTGTTGCCATTGCTACAGGCATCGTGGTGTCACGCTCGTCGTTT
GGTATGGCTTCATTCAGCTCCGGTTCCCAACGATCAAGGCGAGTTACATGATCCCCCATGTTGTGCAAAA
AAGCGGTTAGCTCCTTCGGTCCTCCGATCGTTGTCAGAAGTAAGTTGGCCGCAGTGTTATCACTCATGGT
TATGGCAGCACTGCATAATTCTCTTACTGTCATGCCATCCGTAAGATGCTTTTCTGTGACTGGTGAGTAC
TCAACCAAGTCATTCTGAGAATAGTGTATGCGGCGACCGAGTTGCTCTTGCCCGGCGTCAATACGGGATA
ATACCGCGCCACATAGCAGAACTTTAAAAGTGCTCATCATTGGAAAACGTTCTTCGGGGCGAAAACTCTC
AAGGATCTTACCGCTGTTGAGATCCAGTTCGATGTAACCCACTCGTGCACCCAACTGATCTTCAGCATCT
TTTACTTTCACCAGCGTTTCTGGGTGAGCAAAAACAGGAAGGCAAAATGCCGCAAAAAAGGGAATAAGGG
CGACACGGAAATGTTGAATACTCATACTCTTCCTTTTTCAATATTATTGAAGCATTTATCAGGGTTATTG
TCTCATGAGCGGATACATATTTGAATGTATTTAGAAAAATAAACAAATAGGGGTTCCGCGCACATTTCCC
CGAAAAGTGCCACCTGACGTC
