>Addgene plasmid #66282 | FFA3-Tango | depositor partial sequence | sequence record 113178 | FFA3 (GPR41)
ATGGACACCGGGCCCGACCAATCATATTTTTCTGGAAACCACTGGTTCGTGTTCAGCGTGTACCTCCTGA
CATTCCTGGTCGGCCTGCCACTCAATTTGTTGGCTTTGGTGGTATTCGTCGGAAAGCTGCAGAGGCGCCC
TGTTGCGGTGGACGTGCTGCTTCTGAACCTTACTGCAAGCGATCTGCTCCTTCTGCTCTTCCTTCCCTTT
CGGATGGTCGAGGCTGCTAATGGTATGCATTGGCCCCTGCCATTTATCCTGTGTCCGCTGAGCGGGTTTA
TTTTCTTTACCACAATCTACCTGACCGCTCTGTTCCTGGCAGCAGTGTCTATTGAAAGGTTTCTCAGCGT
TGCCCACCCCTTGTGGTATAAAACACGACCACGGCTGGGACAGGCCGGGTTGGTCTCCGTAGCCTGCTGG
CTTCTCGCTAGCGCACACTGTAGTGTCGTATACGTGATTGAGTTCAGCGGGGACATCAGTCACAGCCAGG
GTACCAACGGGACGTGCTATCTTGAATTCAGGAAGGACCAGCTCGCTATCCTGCTGCCCGTGCGATTGGA
AATGGCAGTCGTACTGTTCGTAGTTCCCCTGATTATCACGAGCTATTGCTATTCAAGACTCGTGTGGATA
CTCGGGAGAGGAGGCTCACACAGACGACAGAGAAGGGTGGCGGGCTTGCTGGCCGCTACCCTCCTGAACT
TCTTGGTATGCTTTGGTCCGTACAACGTCAGCCACGTCGTGGGCTACATCTGTGGTGAGTCACCAGCTTG
GAGGATCTATGTCACATTGCTCTCAACCCTGAACAGTTGTGTCGATCCATTCGTGTACTACTTCTCCAGC
TCCGGCTTCCAGGCAGACTTTCATGAGCTGCTCCGGAGACTGTGCGGCCTGTGGGGTCAGTGGCAGCAGG
AAAGTAGCATGGAGCTCAAAGAACAGAAAGGGGGCGAAGAGCAACGAGCTGACAGGCCCGCCGAAAGGAA
GACTTCAGAGCATTCACAGGGCTGCGGGACTGGAGGACAGGTTGCATGCGCTGAAAGC
