>Addgene plasmid #66282 | FFA3-Tango | addgene partial sequence | sequence record 117056 | CMV-F 5'-CGCAAATGGGCGGTAGGCGTG-3'
TCTCTGGCTAACTAGAGAACCCACTGCTTACTGGCTTATCGAAATTAATACGACTCACTATAGGGAGACC
CAAGCTGGCTAGCGTTTAAACTTAAGCTTGGTACCGAGCTCGGATCCACTAGTCCAGTGTGGTGGAATTC
TGCAGATATCCAGCACAGTGGCGGCCGCGCCACCATGAAGACGATCATCGCCCTGAGCTACATCTTCTGC
CTGGTATTCGCCGACTACAAGGACGATGATGACGCCAGCATCGATATGGACACCGGGCCCGACCAATCAT
ATTTTTCTGGAAACCACTGGTTCGTGTTCAGCGTGTACCTCCTGACATTCCTGGTCGGCCTGCCACTCAA
TTTGTTGGCTTTGGTGGTATTCGTCGGAAAGCTGCAGAGGCGCCCTGTTGCGGTGGACGTGCTGCTTCTG
AACCTTACTGCAAGCGATCTGCTCCTTCTGCTCTTCCTTCCCTTTCGGATGGTCGAGGCTGCTAATGGTA
TGCATTGGCCCCTGCCATTTATCCTGTGTCCGCTGAGCGGGTTTATTTTCTTTACCACAATCTACCTGAC
CGCTCTGTTCCTGGCAGCAGTGTCTATTGAAAGGTTTCTCAGCGTTGCCCACCCCTTGTGGTATAAAACA
CGACCACGGCTGGGACAGGCCGGGTTGGTCTCCGTAGCCTGCTGGCTTCTCGCTAGCGCACACTGTAGTG
TCGTATACGTGATTGAGTTCAGCGGGGACATCAGTCACAGCCAGGGTACCAACGGGACGTGCTATCTTGA
ATTCAGGAAGGACCAGCTCGCTATCCTGCTGCCCGTGCGATTGGAAATGGCAGTCGTACTGTTCGTAGTT
CCCCTGATTATCACGAGCTATTGCTATTCAAGACTCGTGTGGATACTCGGGAGAGGAGGCTCACACAGAC
GACAGAGAAGGGTGGCGGGCTTGCTGGCCGCTACCCTCCTGAACTTCTTGGTATGCTTTGGTCCGTACAA
CGTCAGCCACGTCGTGGGCTACATCTGTGGTGAGTCACCAGCTTGGAGGATCTATGTCACATTGCTCTCA
ACCCTGAACAGTTGTGTCGATCCATTCG
