>Addgene plasmid #66282 | FFA3-Tango | addgene partial sequence | sequence record 117739 | Tet-R 5'-GGCGAGTTTACGGGTTGTTA-3'
CTCTAATGCGCTGTTAATCACTTTACTTTTATCTAATCTTAGCTGGAAGTACAGGTTCTCACCGGTCGAT
GAAGTGTCCTTGGCCAGGGAGGAGCTGGCGGTGGTGCAGGACTCATCTTGGGGACCCAGGCTGGGTGGGG
TGCGTCCACCGGTATCGATGCTTTCAGCGCATGCAACCTGTCCTCCAGTCCCGCAGCCCTGTGAATGCTC
TGAAGTCTTCCTTTCGGCGGGCCTGTCAGCTCGTTGCTCTTCGCCCCCTTTCTGTTCTTTGAGCTCCATG
CTACTTTCCTGCTGCCACTGACCCCACAGGCCGCACAGTCTCCGGAGCAGCTCATGAAAGTCTGCCTGGA
AGCCGGAGCTGGAGAAGTAGTACACGAATGGATCGACACAACTGTTCAGGGTTGAGAGCAATGTGACATA
GATCCTCCAAGCTGGTGACTCACCACAGATGTAGCCCACGACGTGGCTGACGTTGTACGGACCAAAGCAT
ACCAAGAAGTTCAGGAGGGTAGCGGCCAGCAAGCCCGCCACCCTTCTCTGTCGTCTGTGTGAGCCTCCTC
TCCCGAGTATCCACACGAGTCTTGAATAGCAATAGCTCGTGATAATCAGGGGAACTACGAACAGTACGAC
TGCCATTTCCAATCGCACGGGCAGCAGGATAGCGAGCTGGTCCTTCCTGAATTCAAGATAGCACGTCCCG
TTGGTACCCTGGCTGTGACTGATGTCCCCGCTGAACTCAATCACGTATACGACACTACAGTGTGCGCTAG
CGAGAAGCCAGCAGGCTACGGAGACCAACCCGGCCTGTCCCAGCCGTGGTCGTGTTTTATACCACAAGGG
GTGGGCAACGCTGAGAAACCTTTCAATAGACACTGCTGCCAGGAACAGAGCGGTCAGGTAGATTGTGGTA
AAGAAAATAAACCCGCTCAGCGGACACAGGATAAATGGCAGGGGCCAATGCATACCATTAGCAGCCTCGA
CCATCCGAAAGGGAAGGAAGAGCAGAAGGAGCAGATCGCTTGCAGTAAGGTTCAGAA
